>Addgene plasmid #200313 | H6GB1tevP53(304-393) | addgene full sequence | sequence record 398143 | Addgene NGS Result
[119 nt withheld, positions 1-119]
GAATTCAGCAGCGGCAGCAGCGGCGAAAACCTGTATTTTCAGGGCTCCCATACTAAGCGAGCACTGCCCA
ACAACACCAGCTCCTCTCCCCAGCCAAAGAAGAAACCACTGGATGGAGAATATTTCACCCTTCAGATCCG
TGGGCGTGAGCGCTTCGAGATGTTCCGAGAGCTGAATGAGGCCTTGGAACTCAAGGATGCCCAGGCTGGG
AAGGAGCCAGGGGGGAGCAGGGCTCACTCCAGCCACCTGAAGTCCAAAAAGGGTCAGTCTACCTCCCGCC
ATAAAAAACTCATGTTCAAGACAGAAGGGCCTGACTCAGACTAATAGAAGCTTGCGGCCGCACTCGAGCA
CCACCACCACCACCACTGAGATCCGGCTGCTAACAAAGCCCGAAAGGAAGCTGAGTTGGCTGCTGCCACC
GCTGAGCAATAACTAGCATAACCCCTTGGGGCCTCTAAACGGGTCTTGAGGGGTTTTTTGCTGAAAGGAG
GAACTATATCCGGATTGGCGAATGGG
[124 nt withheld, positions 636-759]
CGCCGGCTTTCCCCA
[77 nt withheld, positions 775-851]
A
[49 nt withheld, positions 853-901]
CCTTTGACGTTGGAGTCCACGTTCTTT
[37 nt withheld, positions 929-965]
ACCCTATCTCGGTCTATTCTTTTGATTTATAAGGGATTTTGCCGATTTCGGCCTATTGGTTAAAAAATGA
GCTGATTTAACAAAAATTTAACGCGAATTTTAACAAAATATTAACGCTTACAATTTAGGTGGCACTTTTC
GGGGAAATGTGCGCGGAACCCCTATTTGTTTATTTTTCTAAATACATTCAAATATGTATCCGCTCATGAG
ACAATAACCCTGATAAATGCTTCAATAATATTGAAAAAGGAAGAGTATGAGTATTCAACATTTCCGTGTC
GCCCTTATTCCCTTTTTTGCGGCATTTTGCCTTCCTGTTTTTGCTCACCCAGAAACGCTGGTGAAAGTAA
AAGATGCTGAAGATCAGTTGGGTGCACGAGTGGGTTACATCGAACTGGATCTCAACAGCGGTAAGATCCT
TGAGAGTTTTCGCCCCGAAGAACGTTTTCCAATGATGAGCACTTTTAAAGTTCTGCTATGTGGCGCGGTA
TTATCCCGTATTGACGCCGGGCAAGAGCAACTCGGTCGCCGCATACACTATTCTCAGAATGACTTGGTTG
AGTACTCACCAGTCACAGAAAAGCATCTTACGGATGGCATGACAGTAAGAGAATTATGCAGTGCTGCCAT
AACCATGAGTGATAACACTGCGGCCAACTTACTTCTGACAACGATCGGAGGACCGAAGGAGCTAACCGCT
TTTTTGCACAACATGGGGGATCATGTAACTCGCCTTGATCGTTGGGAACCGGAGCTGAATGAAGCCATAC
CAAACGACGAGCGTGACACCACGATGCCTGCAGCAATGGCAACAACGTTGCGCAAACTATTAACTGGCGA
ACTACTTACTCTAGCTTCCCGGCAACAATTAATAGACTGGATGGAGGCGGATAAAGTTGCAGGACCACTT
CTGCGCTCGGCCCTTCCGGCTGGCTGGTTTATTGCTGATAAATCTGGAGCCGGTGAGCGTGGGTCTCGCG
GTATCATTGCAGCACTGGGGCCAGATGGTAAGCCCTCCCGTATCGTAGTTATCTACACGACGGGGAGTCA
GGCAACTATGGATGAACGAAATAGACAGATCGCTGAGATAGGTGCCTCACTGATTAAGCATTGGTAACTG
TCAGACCAAGTTTACTCATATATACTTTAGATTGATTTAAAACTTCATTTTTAATTTAAAAGGATCTAGG
TGAAGATCCTTTTTGATAATCTCATGACCAAAATCCCTTAACGTGAGTTTTCGTTCCACTGAGCGTCAGA
CCCCGTAGAAAAGATCAAAGGATCTTCTTGAGATCCTTTTTTTCTGCGCGTAATCTGCTGCTTGCAAACA
AAAAAACCACCGCTACCAGCGGTGGTTTGTTTGCCGGATCAAGAGCTACCAACTCTTTTTCCGAAGGTAA
CTGGCTTCAGCAGAGCGCAGATACCAAATACTGTCCTTCTAGTGTAGCCGTAGTTAGGCCACCACTTCAA
GAACTCTGTAGCACCGCCTACATACCTCGCTCTGCTAATCCTGTTACCAGTGGCTGCTGCCAGTGGCGAT
AAGTCGTGTCTTACCGGGTTGGACTCAAGACGATAGTTACCGGATAAGGCGCAGCGGTCGGGCTGAACGG
GGGGTTCGTGCACACAGCCCAGCTTGGAGCGAACGACCTACACCGAACTGAGATACCTACAGCGTGAGCT
ATGAGAAAGCGCCACGCTTCCCGAAGGGAGAAAGGCGGACAGGTATCCGGTAAGCGGCAGGGTCGGAACA
GGAGAGCGCACGAGGGAGCTTCCAGGGGGAAACGCCTGGTATCTTTATAGTCCTGTCGGGTTTCGCCACC
TCTGACTTGAGCGTCGATTTTTGTGATGCTCGTCAGGGGGGCGGAGCCTATGGAAAAACGCCAGCAACGC
GGCCTTTTTACGGTTCCTGGCCTTTTGCTGGCCTTTTGCTCACATGTTCTTTCCTGCGTTATCCCCTGAT
TCTGTGGATAACCGTATTACCGCCTTTGAGTGAGCTGATACCGCTCGCCGCAGCCGAACGACCGAGCGCA
GCGAGTCAGTGAGCGAGGAAGCGGAAGAGCGCCTGATGCGGTATTTTCTCCTTACGCATCTGTGCGGTAT
TTCACACCGCAATGGTGCACTCTCAGTACAATCTGCTCTGATGCCGCATAGTTAAGCCAGTATACACTCC
GCTATCGCTACGTGACTGGGTCATGGCTGCGCCCCGACACCCGCCAACACCCGCTGACGCGCCCTGACGG
GCTTGTCTGCTCCCGGCATCCGCTTACAGACAAGCTGTGACCGTCTCCGGGAGCTGCATGTGTCAGAGGT
TTTCACCGTCATCACCGAAACGCGCGAGGCAGCTGCGGTAAAGCTCATCAGCGTGGTCGTGAAGCGATTC
ACAGATGTCTGCCTGTTCATCCGCGTCCAGCTCGTTGAGTTTCTCCAGAAGCGTTAATGTCTGGCTTCTG
ATAAAGCGGGCCATGTTAAGGGCGGTTTTTTCCTGTTTGGTCACTGATGCCTCCGTGTAAGGGGGATTTC
TGTTCATGGGGGTAATGATACCGATGAAACGAGAGAGGATGCTCACGATACGGGTTACTGATGATGAACA
TGCCCGGTTACTGGAACGTTGTGAGGGTAAACAACTGGCGGTATGGATGCGGCGGGACCAGAGAAAAATC
ACTCAGGGTCAATGCCAGCGCTTCGTTAATACAGATGTAGGTGTTCCACAGGGTAGCCAGCAGCATCCTG
CGATGCAGATCCGGAACATAATGGTGCAGGGCGCTGACTTCCGCGTTTCCAGACTTTACGAAACACGGAA
ACCGAAGACCATTCATGTTGTTGCTCAGGTCGCAGACGTTTTGCAGCAGCAGTCGCTTCACGTTCGCTCG
CGTATCGGTGATTCATTCTGCTAACCAGTAAGGCAACCCCGCCAGCCTAGCCGGGTCCTCAACGACAGGA
GCACGATCATGCGCACCCGTGGGGCCGCCATGCCGGCGATAATGGCCTGCTTCTCGCCGAAACGTTTGGT
GGCGGGACCAGTGACGAAGGCTTGAGCGAGGGCGTGCAAGATTCCGAATACCGCAAGCGACAGGCCGATC
ATCGTCGCGCTCCAGCGAAAGCGGTCCTCGCCGAAAATGACCCAGAGCGCTGCCGGCACCTGTCCTACGA
GTTGCATGATAAAGAAGACAGTCATAAGTGCGGCGACGATAGTCATGCCCCGCGCCCACCGGAAGGAGCT
GACTGGGTTGAAGGCTCTCAAGGGCATCGGTCGAGATCCCGGTGCCTAATGAGTGAGCTAACTTACATTA
ATTGCGTTGCGCTCACTGCCCGCTTTCCAGTCGGGAAACCTGTCGTGCCAGCTGCATTAATGAATCGGCC
AACGCGCGGGGAGAGGCGGTTTGCGTATTGGGCGCCAGGGTGGTTTTTCTTTTCACCAGTGAGACGGGCA
ACAGCTGATTGCCCTTCACCGCCTGGCCCTGAGAGAGTTGCAGCAAGCGGTCCACGCTGGTTTGCCCCAG
CAGGCGAAAATCCTGTTTGATGGTGGTTAACGGCGGGATATAACATGAGCTGTCTTCGGTATCGTCGTAT
CCCACTACCGAGATATCCGCACCAACGCGCAGCCCGTACTCGGTAATGGCGCGCATTGCGCCCAGCGCCA
TCTGATCGTTGGCAACCAGCATCGCAGTGGGAACGATGCCCTCATTCAGCATTTGCATGGTTTGTTGAAA
ACCGGACATGGCACTCCAGTCGCCTTCCCGTTCCGCTATCGGCTGAATTTGATTGCGAGTGAGATATTTA
TGCCAGCCAGCCAGACGCAGACGCGCCGAGACAGAACTTAATGGGCCCGCTAACAGCGCGATTTGCTGGT
GACCCAATGCGACCAGATGCTCCACGCCCAGTCGCGTACCGTCTTCATGGGAGAAAATAATACTGTTGAT
GGGTGTCTGGTCAGAGACATCAAGAAATAACGCCGGAACATTAGTGCAGGCAGCTTCCACAGCAATGGCA
TCCTGGTCATCCAGCGGATAGTTAATGATCAGCCCACTGACGCGTTGCGCGAGAAGATTGTGCACCGCCG
CTTTACAGGCTTCGACGCCGCTTCGTTCTACCATCGACACCACCACGCTGGCACCCAGTTGATCGGCGCG
AGATTTAATCGCCGCGACAATTTGCGACGGCGCGTGCAGGGCCAGACTGGAGGTGGCAACGCCAATCAGC
AACGACTGTTTGCCCGCCAGTTGTTGTGCCACGCGGTTGGGAATGTAATTCAGCTCCGCCATCGCCGCTT
CCACTTTTTCCCGCGTTTTCGCAGAAACGTGGCTGGCCTGGTTCACCACGCGGGAAACGGTCTGATAAGA
GACACCGGCATACTCTGCGACATCGTATAACGTTACTGGTTTCACATTCACCACCCTGAATTGACTCTCT
TCCGGGCGCTATCATGCCATACCGCGAAAGGTTTTGCGCCATTCGATGGTGTCCGGGATCTCGACGCTCT
CCCTTATGCGACTCCTGCATTAGGAAGCAGCCCAGTAGTAGGTTGAGGCCGTTGAGCACCGCCGCCGCAA
GGAATGGTGCATGCAAGGAGATGGCGCCCAACAGTCCCCCGGCCACGGGGCCTGCCACCATACCCACGCC
GAAACAAGCGCTCATGAGCCCGAAGTGGCGAGCCCGATCTTCCCCATCGGTGATGTCGGCGATATAGGCG
CCAGCAACCGCACCTGTGGCGCCGGTGATGCCGGCCACGATGCGTCCGGCGTAGAGGATCGAGATCTCGA
TCCCGCGAAATTAATACGACTCACTATAGGGGAATTGTGAGCGGATAACAATTCCCCTCTAGAAATAATT
TTGTTTAACTTTAAGAAGGAGATATACCATGGGCCATCATCATCATCATCACAGCAGCGGC
[49 nt withheld, positions 5857-5905]
Features (pLannotate 1.2.2; 22 found; start..end, strand, type, name):
    144..164     +  CDS            TEV site: tobacco etch virus (TEV) protease recognition and cleavage site
    171..441     +  CDS            p53 (fragment): human tumor suppressor protein that is often mutated in cancers; Homo sapiens TP53; responds to cellular stresses to regulate the expression of target genes
    468..485     +  CDS            9xHis (fragment): 9xHis affinity tag
    495..544     +  CDS            SET1 (fragment): solubility-enhancement tag derived from T7 phage gene 10B
    552..599     +  terminator     T7 terminator: transcription terminator for bacteriophage T7 RNA polymerase
    636..1091    +  rep_origin     f1 ori (sequence partly withheld): f1 bacteriophage origin of replication; arrow indicates direction of (+) strand synthesis
   1117..1221    +  promoter       AmpR promoter: bla
   1222..2082    +  CDS            AmpR: β-lactamase; bla; confers resistance to ampicillin, carbenicillin, and related antibiotics
   2253..2841    +  rep_origin     ori: high-copy-number ColE1/pMB1/pBR322/pUC origin of replication
   3027..3166    -  misc_feature   bom: basis of mobility region from pBR322
   3268..3459    -  CDS            rop: Rop protein, which maintains plasmids at low copy number; rop
   3476..3856    +  CDS            YPB1_ECOLX: Protein predicted: Swiss-Prot protein existence level 4. From Escherichia coli.
   3928..4219    -  CDS            TcR (fragment): tetracycline efflux protein; tet; confers resistance to tetracycline
   4234..4255    -  protein_bind   CAP binding site: CAP binding activates transcription in the presence of cAMP. E. coli catabolite activator protein
   4268..5350    -  CDS            lacI: lac repressor; lacI; The lac repressor binds to the lac operator to inhibit transcription in E. coli. This inhibition can be relieved by adding lactose or isopropyl-β-D-thiogalactopyranoside (IPTG).
   5351..5428    -  promoter       lacI promoter: lacI
   5436..5715    -  CDS            TcR (fragment): tetracycline efflux protein; tet; confers resistance to tetracycline
   5737..5755    +  promoter       T7 promoter: promoter for bacteriophage T7 RNA polymerase
   5756..5780    +  protein_bind   lac operator: The lac repressor binds to the lac operator to inhibit transcription in E. coli. This inhibition can be relieved by adding lactose or isopropyl-β-D-thiogalactopyranoside (IPTG). lac repressor encoded by lacI
   5795..5817    +  RBS            RBS: efficient ribosome binding site from bacteriophage T7 gene 10 (Olins and Rangwala, 1989)
   5830..5846    +  CDS            capTEV™ (fragment): composite tag for in vivo biotinylation, TEV protease cleavage, and 6xHis tagging
   5860..119     +  CDS            spg (fragment) (across the origin) (sequence withheld): SPG1_STRSG - Experimental evidence at protein level: Swiss-Prot protein existence level 1. Binds to the constant Fc region of IgG with high affinity. From Streptococcus sp. group G.
