[The description below was written by a language model from this plasmid's Addgene catalogue record and pLannotate feature annotations shown in this document.]
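Description:
H6GB1tevP53(304-393) is a bacterial expression plasmid built on the pET21a backbone for producing the C-terminal part of human p53, residues 304–393. The record's purpose line calls this region TET-CTD, which corresponds to the tetramerization domain plus the disordered C-terminal domain. The plasmid replicates from a pBR322/ColE1-type origin and carries the rop gene and bom region, consistent with its low-copy listing. It is selected with ampicillin through the β-lactamase gene, and an f1 origin is also present. The short "TcR" fragments and the predicted E. coli ORF in the annotation appear to be residual pBR322-derived backbone sequence rather than functional markers.

Expression is driven by a T7 promoter with an adjacent lac operator and the T7 gene 10 ribosome binding site, and the backbone-encoded lacI repressor keeps the cassette off. Transcription therefore requires a host that supplies T7 RNA polymerase and is induced with IPTG. The open reading frame, cloned between NcoI and HindIII, begins with a His6 tag (annotated as a capTEV fragment). This is followed by the GB1 domain of streptococcal protein G (the "spg" fragment spanning the sequence origin), a small fusion partner commonly used to improve solubility and expression. A TEV protease site and then the p53 fragment complete the frame. The His tag supports metal-affinity purification, and TEV cleavage releases the p53 segment from the fusion partner. A vector-derived His-tag sequence lies downstream of the insert before the T7 terminator; the record lists only the N-terminal tag, so this one is presumably not translated. The associated publication used segmental isotope labelling and NMR to study interactions of the disordered C-terminal regions of tetrameric p53.
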