Addgene plasmid #200313: H6GB1tevP53(304-393)
Purpose: bacterial expression of p53 TET-CTD
Depositing lab: Peter Wright. Depositing organization: Scripps California (The Scripps Research Institute). Publication: Mapping Interactions of the Intrinsically Disordered C-Terminal Regions of Tetrameric p53 by Segmental Isotope Labeling and NMR. Krois AS, Park S, Martinez-Yamout MA, Dyson HJ, Wright PE. Biochemistry. 2022 Dec 6;61(23):2709-2719. doi: 10.1021/acs.biochem.2c00528. Epub 2022 Nov 15. PubMed 36380579.
Backbone
  Vector backbone: pET21a
  Backbone size w/o insert (bp): 5442
  Vector type: Bacterial Expression
Growth in bacteria
  Bacterial resistance: Ampicillin, 100 μg/mL
  Growth temperature: 37°C
  Growth strain: DH5alpha
  Copy number: Low Copy
Gene/Insert
  Gene/Insert name: p53(304-393)
  Species: H. sapiens (human)
  Insert size (bp): 530
  Entrez Gene: TP53 (a.k.a. BCC7, BMFS5, LFS1, P53, TRP53)
  Promoter: T7
  Tag / fusion protein: His6-GB1-tev (N terminal on insert)
  Cloning method: Restriction Enzyme; 5′ cloning site NcoI (not destroyed); 3′ cloning site HindIII (not destroyed)
  Sequencing primers: 5′ T7 promoter; 3′ T7 terminator
Terms and licenses: Academic/Nonprofit Terms; Industry Terms: Not Available to Industry
How to cite: H6GB1tevP53(304-393) was a gift from Peter Wright (Addgene plasmid # 200313 ; http://n2t.net/addgene:200313 ; RRID:Addgene_200313)
