>Addgene plasmid #200313 | H6GB1tevP53(304-393) | depositor partial sequence | sequence record 388351 | insert
TAGAAATAATTTTGTTTAACTTTAATAAGGAGATATACCATGGGCCATCATCATCATCATCACAGCAGCG
GC
[168 nt withheld, positions 73-240]
GAATTCAGCAGCGGCAGCAGCGGCGAAAACCTGTATTTTCAGGGCTCCCATACTAAGCGAGCACTGCCCA
ACAACACCAGCTCCTCTCCCCAGCCAAAGAAGAAACCACTGGATGGAGAATATTTCACCCTTCAGATCCG
TGGGCGTGAGCGCTTCGAGATGTTCCGAGAGCTGAATGAGGCCTTGGAACTCAAGGATGCCCAGGCTGGG
AAGGAGCCAGGGGGGAGCAGGGCTCACTCCAGCCACCTGAAGTCCAAAAAGGGTCAGTCTACCTCCCGCC
ATAAAAAACTCATGTTCAAGACAGAAGGGCCTGACTCAGACTAATAGAAGCTTGCGGCCGCAC
